>Addgene plasmid #79886 | pMT-ubb-NLS-BirA-2a-mCherry | depositor full sequence | sequence record 150062 | pMT-ubb-NLS-BirA-2a-mCherry sequence 8993 bps
GGTTTATTGCTGATAAATCTGGAGCCGGTGAGCGTGGGTCTCGCGGTATCATTGCAGCACTGGGGCCAGA
TGGTAAGCCCTCCCGTATCGTAGTTATCTACACGACGGGGAGTCAGGCAACTATGGATGAACGAAATAGA
CAGATCGCTGAGATAGGTGCCTCACTGATTAAGCATTGGTAACTGTCAGACCAAGTTTACTCATATATAC
TTTAGATTGATTTAAAACTTCATTTTTAATTTAAAAGGATCTAGGTGAAGATCCTTTTTGATAATCTCAT
GACCAAAATCCCTTAACGTGAGTTTTCGTTCCACTGAGCGTCAGACCCCGTAGAAAAGATCAAAGGATCT
TCTTGAGATCCTTTTTTTCTGCGCGTAATCTGCTGCTTGCAAACAAAAAAACCACCGCTACCAGCGGTGG
TTTGTTTGCCGGATCAAGAGCTACCAACTCTTTTTCCGAAGGTAACTGGCTTCAGCAGAGCGCAGATACC
AAATACTGTCCTTCTAGTGTAGCCGTAGTTAGGCCACCACTTCAAGAACTCTGTAGCACCGCCTACATAC
CTCGCTCTGCTAATCCTGTTACCAGTGGCTGCTGCCAGTGGCGATAAGTCGTGTCTTACCGGGTTGGACT
CAAGACGATAGTTACCGGATAAGGCGCAGCGGTCGGGCTGAACGGGGGGTTCGTGCACACAGCCCAGCTT
GGAGCGAACGACCTACACCGAACTGAGATACCTACAGCGTGAGCTATGAGAAAGCGCCACGCTTCCCGAA
GGGAGAAAGGCGGACAGGTATCCGGTAAGCGGCAGGGTCGGAACAGGAGAGCGCACGAGGGAGCTTCCAG
GGGGAAACGCCTGGTATCTTTATAGTCCTGTCGGGTTTCGCCACCTCTGACTTGAGCGTCGATTTTTGTG
ATGCTCGTCAGGGGGGCGGAGCCTATGGAAAAACGCCAGCAACGCGGCCTTTTTACGGTTCCTGGCCTTT
TGCTGGCCTTTTGCTCACATGTTCTTTCCTGCGTTATCCCCTGATTCTGTGGATAACCGTATTACCGCCT
TTGAGTGAGCTGATACCGCTCGCCGCAGCCGAACGACCGAGCGCAGCGAGTCAGTGAGCGAGGAAGCGGA
AGAGCGCCCAATACGCAAACCGCCTCTCCCCGCGCGTTGGCCGATTCATTAATGCAGCTGGCACGACAGG
TTTCCCGACTGGAAAGCGGGCAGTGAGCGCAACGCAATTAATGTGAGTTAGCTCACTCATTAGGCACCCC
AGGCTTTACACTTTATGCTTCCGGCTCGTATGTTGTGTGGAATTGTGAGCGGATAACAATTTCACACAGG
AAACAGCTATGACCATGATTACGCCAAGCGCGCAATTAACCCTCACTAAAGGGAACAAAAGCTGGAGCTC
CACCGCGGTGGCGGCCGCTCTAGAACTAGTGGATCTGCTGGGCTTGCTGAAGGTAGGGGGTCAAGAACCA
GAGGTGTAAAGTACTTGAGTAATTTTACTTGATTACTGTACTTAAGTATTATTTTTGGGGATTTTTACTT
TACTTGAGTACAATTAAAAATCAATACTTTTACTTTTACTTAATTACATTTTTTTAGAAAAAAAAGTACT
TTTTACTCCTTACAATTTTATTTACAGTCAAAAAGTACTTATTTTTTGGAGATCACTTGGGCCCGGCTCG
AGACCAGCAAAGTTCTAGAATTTGTCGAAACATTTATGTTATATATTTCCTGAAAAAAATTCTGAGTAAG
TTCTTAAGTGTTATTGCCAGCAACATAAACAACAGACGGCAAAATGAATAAATGATAACAAAGCAGTAGG
CTTAAATAAACCTAATTTTTATAGGCTGTTCTCTACAACCCTCAAACAGTGATTAGTTTTGTACTTATAA
ACTTGCCCTTTCATTCATATTTCAAGAAAATTGGTTCAGAAGATCTGGATATTCTAGCAGTTGTTCAAGC
TCATGGAGGGATCAGTGACCTGATTCCACAATGACTAGGCCTAATCCAGAAATTAGATGACTGTCAACAT
AAAAAGGCACAGCACTCACTAGCTGCCCTATATATTTTATTATATTTTACATATATTATTTTATTTATTT
AGCTCTGAGTGCTGTACTTTCTGGTTAAAGAAAACTGCTTACAACAGCTAACCTGTACTACCTCAGGCTC
AGGGAATTTGGAACAGGTTTGTCTGGTTTGTTTCTTTAACCATGCATGCTTGTTTTCAACTATGGCAACA
CAGTCACATGGGACATTACAGAAATGATTTGTCGATGACATGCGACTTTTCTTTAATAAAGCGCAAAGAT
CCCAAAAAGCAAACTTTTAACAAAAATCATATAATTATATTTTCAATCCAGCTTTGTAGCAACTTTGTGC
TGCTGTTCACTCAGCAACAGATAGTCAGTATAAGGTCAGTGTGTCTCAAAGCAGTGCCATCTGTTTCACA
CATTGCGTTCTATATATAAGTGTGCTGGTTGACACGACACTGTATAAGGCCTAGGCTAAAACACAAACAA
TGTAGAATGACACTGTGTTTTTTTTGTAAACAAATGTTGTTTTTGGTTAAACATCTTTGTGAAAACATCC
TCCTGTCATGTATTTGCTATATTCAAATGTTAAACCCGTGCAGAATAGAACATATACAAAAAAAAACAAC
ACAACACATTTTTAAACATTATTAAATATCAAGTATTGCTGGCAGTTCTGTTTCTGTTTTACAGTACCCT
TTGCCACAGTTCTCCGCTTTTCCTGGTCCAGATTCCACAAGTCTGATTCACCAATAGCAAAGCGAATAAA
CAACCAAAGCAGCCAATCACTGCTTGTAGACTGTCCTGCGAGACCGGCCCATTCCAGCACATTCTGGAAA
CTTCCTTTATATGATAATTATAAATACATTTAAATTATTGATACAAAACATGTAATTCCTAGAACATAAC
CATAGCAATCATTAGTTTTCAGGGTAATTATGTATTTTTAGGATTTGACTGCGGAAAGATCTGGTCATGT
GACGTCTCATGAACGTCACGGCCCTGGGTTTCTATAAATACAGTAGGACTCTCGACCATCGGCAGATTTT
TCGAAGAAGAAGATCAGTTTCAGGAGCCGTACTGTTCCGTTTCAACGCAAATATTAACGGTAAGAGCGAA
TTTCCTAGTTTGTTTTCATGCCATTCTTTAAAACCATAGCGTATTACTTTAATTATAGTAAACTTTCGCT
TTCTTTATTACAAGAGACGTTTTGTGTTGATTCTCCGCGGACATTTTCGGTCAGACAATCAGAAAATGAC
CGCGGAGGACCAGTAACTTGCATTACACGTAAGTTAAATCTTCGTGTATTAAAATGGTTAGGTTGTTAAC
GTCAAATAGGTTACCGTGTTTGCGTGTGATCAGGTTGGTTTTGTTAGATTTTTGTCAGTATTTTTAATTT
ATTTGTTTTAGTTTATTTATTTTTTTTGCTGAATCATAGTTTGTGAACAAAGAACCCGGATGTTACATAC
AGTACAGCCGCCATGTTACAGAGAGTTATAACTTAATCATTTTAAAAATAATTTTGCCTTACTTTTAGTT
TGTCATGTTGAGAAATGAGGAAATGTTAAAATGAGGAAATATCCAATTAATTTAATATATCAAAATAATC
CATGATTACAATGCACTGAACTGGAGAAAATTAAGATGTTTTCTAGTGTCATGAAACAAATGTAAGAGAT
GTACATTGTAGATGTTTTATGTCAAGAATTGGCTAGTTGATGCAGCATACTGGCGATACTCAGTTGTAAT
AACAGTAACGTTACATGTTAATAGACTACTGAGTATGCTGTTCTGTCTATGTATGCTCTGTAAGCTACGA
GAAGGACTTTTTTAAACAGTAAAGGGTGCAATATTTTTACAAATTGAATTAAATAAAGGCTGTCTATTAA
GTAATATGCTTGATATTTTTCTTACTTGATCGGAAATAAGAAAAAATATAAACGTTGTTGCTCTAAAAAT
CCTAGTTCAGTTTAGCCAACCACAAATACCTTTTTGTTCCTCCAACAGTTTTTTTTTCTTCTCTATAATA
TTTGGCAGTCTATAGTACTCCAAATGTTTCCCCACAGTCTAACTAATTGGTACAGCCAAAATCATGACAC
TTATTGCAATAATAATTTTGGTTCATTGGCATTGTTGATAGCCTGTGCCACTAATATGGTCGATTGATCA
TGCTTCAGGAAGAAAACTATATTGTTTGATGTAAGATTATTAAATCTTCACCTGCTTCCATTACAAACTA
TTCCCATCTTATTGAATTCTGGTATGTCTTAAAGGATTAGTTCACTTCCCAAATCAAAATTTACTTAGCC
TTTTTTCATCCATGATCCCTTTTTTTCATCATTAATGAAGAAATTGTTTTTGAAAAAGTTTCAAGATTTT
TTTCTCTATATTGTGGAGCTTGTTAGTTTAAAATTCCAAAATGCAATATGTGGCTTCAAATGGTTCTAAA
TGATCCCAGTCAAGGAATAACAGTCTTATCTAATGAAACCATTAGACCTTTAAAAATAAAAAAAATAAAA
GTATTTATTTTTAAATGACTGAGTGATTAAGTTGAATTTCAGCGTTTCCTTACTGTGTAGAAGTCCTTCC
TTACTGGCCCCACCCTTTGGTTCTCTGCCAATCTGCTACCTAATGTAATGTTGTGGAACATTATTATTCT
TTATTTCTTAATTTTTTATTTTTTATTTTAAAACAATGTAAACTGCACAGATGTGCAGTTTGTTTAAAAT
GGCCAATGCTTTGGAAATGCATGACATAATTAGATTTCATGATGCACAAAGCCAAATCTCAGAGCTTGTG
CAAAATGAGCTATCATTTCACTAGGTAAGACCCTAAATTTTCATATAGGATCATTTGGACAATTTTGCTG
CAGGTAAAATGCATTCTATAGTCCACTGTCAGCCATTGTTTTGGATAGTATTTATTTTTCTCTACAAGTA
TAGTCAATAGTTTTCTATTATTTTAAAGGTTTGTAACATTTAAGGGTGACCAAATGCAAAGTAAAATTTC
ATTTTCGGGTGAACTATCTCGTTTAACATGGGAGAAGTGCAAAACATACATTATTGGCTAGAACATTGTA
GTATTTTTTAAATGGAAATGTGTGATTGCTAATCTTACTTTGAATTTGTTTACAGGGATCCGCCACCATG
GATGGCCACCTATGACGTCCCAGATTACGCAAGTTTGCCCGGATATGATGTTCCTGATTATGCTAGCCTC
CCGGGTTACGATGTGCCCGACTATGCCTCACTTCCAGGCAGATCTCCTCCAAAAAAGAAGAGAAAAGTAC
GATCTATGAAGGATAACACCGTGCCACTGAAATTGATTGCCCTGTTAGCGAACGGTGAATTTCACTCTGG
CGAGCAGTTGGGTGAAACGCTGGGAATGAGCCGGGCGGCTATTAATAAACACATTCAGACACTGCGTGAC
TGGGGCGTTGATGTCTTTACCGTTCCGGGAAAAGGATACAGCCTGCCTGAGCCTATCCAGTTACTTAATG
CTAAACAGATATTGGGTCAGCTGGATGGCGGTAGTGTAGCCGTGCTGCCAGTGATTGACTCCACGAATCA
GTACCTTCTTGATCGTATCGGAGAGCTTAAATCGGGCGATGCTTGCATTGCAGAATACCAGCAGGCTGGC
CGTGGTCGCCGGGGTCGGAAATGGTTTTCGCCTTTTGGCGCAAACTTATATTTGTCGATGTTCTGGCGTC
TGGAACAAGGCCCGGCGGCGGCGATTGGTTTAAGTCTGGTTATCGGTATCGTGATGGCGGAAGTATTACG
CAAGCTGGGTGCAGATAAAGTTCGTGTTAAATGGCCTAATGACCTCTATCTGCAGGATCGCAAGCTGGCA
GGCATTCTGGTGGAGCTGACTGGCAAAACTGGCGATGCGGCGCAAATAGTCATTGGAGCCGGGATCAACA
TGGCAATGCGCCGTGTTGAAGAGAGTGTCGTTAATCAGGGGTGGATCACGCTGCAGGAAGCGGGGATCAA
TCTCGATCGTAATACGTTGGCGGCCATGCTAATACGTGAATTACGTGCTGCGTTGGAACTCTTCGAACAA
GAAGGATTGGCACCTTATCTGTCGCGCTGGGAAAAGCTGGATAATTTTATTAATCGCCCAGTGAAACTTA
TCATTGGTGATAAAGAAATATTTGGCATTTCACGCGGAATAGACAAACAGGGGGCTTTATTACTTGAGCA
GGATGGAATAATAAAACCCTGGATGGGCGGTGAAATATCCCTGCGTAGTGCAGAAAAAGATATCGGATCA
GGAGAGGGCAGGGGAAGTCTTCTAACATGCGGGGACGTGGAGGAAAATCCCGGGCCCGGAAGTATGGTGT
CGAAGGGCGAGGAGGATAACATGGCCATCATCAAGGAGTTCATGCGCTTCAAGGTGCACATGGAGGGCTC
CGTGAACGGCCACGAGTTCGAGATCGAGGGCGAGGGCGAGGGCCGCCCCTACGAGGGCACCCAGACCGCC
AAGCTTAAAGTGACCAAGGGTGGCCCCCTGCCCTTCGCCTGGGACATCCTGTCCCCTCAATTCATGTACG
GCTCCAAGGCCTACGTGAAGCACCCCGCCGACATCCCCGACTACTTGAAGCTGTCCTTCCCCGAGGGCTT
CAAGTGGGAGCGCGTGATGAACTTCGAGGACGGCGGCGTGGTGACCGTGACCCAGGACTCCTCCCTCCAA
GATGGCGAGTTCATTTATAAAGTGAAGCTGCGCGGCACCAACTTCCCCTCCGACGGCCCCGTAATGCAGA
AGAAGACCATGGGCTGGGAGGCCTCCTCCGAGCGGATGTACCCCGAGGACGGCGCCCTGAAGGGCGAGAT
CAAGCAGAGGCTGAAGCTGAAGGACGGCGGCCACTACGACGCTGAGGTCAAGACCACCTACAAGGCCAAG
AAGCCCGTGCAGCTGCCCGGCGCCTACAACGTCAACATCAAGTTGGACATCACCTCCCACAACGAGGACT
ACACCATCGTGGAACAGTACGAACGCGCCGAGGGCCGCCACTCCACCGGCGGCATGGACGAGCTGTACAA
GTAAAGCGGCCGCGACTCTAGAGTCGGGGCGGCCGGCCGCTTCGAGCAGACATGATAAGATACATTGATG
AGTTTGGACAAACCACAACTAGAATGCAGTGAAAAAAATGCTTTATTTGTGAAATTTGTGATGCTATTGC
TTTATTTGTAACCATTATAAGCTGCAATAAACAAGTTAACAACAACAATTGCATTCATTTTATGTTTCGG
GTTCAGGGGGAGGTGTGGGAGGTTTTTTAAAGCAAGTAAAACCTCTACAAATGTGGTACCCGGGTTTAAA
CGCATGCAGATCTAATACTCAAGTACAATTTTAATGGAGTACTTTTTTACTTTTACTCAAGTAAGATTCT
AGCCAGATACTTTTACTTTTAATTGAGTAAAATTTTCCCTAAGTACTTGTACTTTCACTTGAGTAAAATT
TTTGAGTACTTTTTACACCTCTGTCAAGAACCATATGCCGGTACCCAATCGCCCTATAGGACGTCGTATT
ACGCGCGCTCACTGGCCGTCGTTTTACAACGTCGTGACTGGGAAAACCCTGGCGTTACCCAACTTAATCG
CCTTGCAGCACATCCCCCTTTCGCCAGCTGGCGTAATAGCGAAGAGGCCCGCACCGATCGCCCTTCCCAA
CAGTTGCGCAGCCTGAATGGCGAATGGG
[124 nt withheld, positions 7729-7852]
C
[91 nt withheld, positions 7854-7944]
A
[49 nt withheld, positions 7946-7994]
CCTTTGACGTTGGAGTCCACGTTCTTT
[37 nt withheld, positions 8022-8058]
ACCCTATCTCGGTCTATTCTTTTGATTTATAAGGGATTTTGCCGATTTCGGCCTATTGGTTAAAAAATGA
GCTGATTTAACAAAAATTTAACGCGAATTTTAACAAAATATTAACGCTTACAATTTAGGTGGCACTTTTC
GGGGAAATGTGCGCGGAACCCCTATTTGTTTATTTTTCTAAATACATTCAAATATGTATCCGCTCATGAG
ACAATAACCCTGATAAATGCTTCAATAATATTGAAAAAGGAAGAGTATGAGTATTCAACATTTCCGTGTC
GCCCTTATTCCCTTTTTTGCGGCATTTTGCCTTCCTGTTTTTGCTCACCCAGAAACGCTGGTGAAAGTAA
AAGATGCTGAAGATCAGTTGGGTGCACGAGTGGGTTACATCGAACTGGATCTCAACAGCGGTAAGATCCT
TGAGAGTTTTCGCCCCGAAGAACGTTTTCCAATGATGAGCACTTTTAAAGTTCTGCTATGTGGCGCGGTA
TTATCCCGTATTGACGCCGGGCAAGAGCAACTCGGTCGCCGCATACACTATTCTCAGAATGACTTGGTTG
AGTACTCACCAGTCACAGAAAAGCATCTTACGGATGGCATGACAGTAAGAGAATTATGCAGTGCTGCCAT
AACCATGAGTGATAACACTGCGGCCAACTTACTTCTGACAACGATCGGAGGACCGAAGGAGCTAACCGCT
TTTTTGCACAACATGGGGGATCATGTAACTCGCCTTGATCGTTGGGAACCGGAGCTGAATGAAGCCATAC
CAAACGACGAGCGTGACACCACGATGCCTGTAGCAATGGCAACAACGTTGCGCAAACTATTAACTGGCGA
ACTACTTACTCTAGCTTCCCGGCAACAATTAATAGACTGGATGGAGGCGGATAAAGTTGCAGGACCACTT
CTGCGCTCGGCCCTTCCGGCTGGCT
Features (pLannotate 1.2.2; 18 found; start..end, strand, type, name):
    353..941     +  rep_origin     ori: high-copy-number ColE1/pMB1/pBR322/pUC origin of replication
   1124..1216    +  CDS            lacI (fragment): lac repressor; lacI; The lac repressor binds to the lac operator to inhibit transcription in E. coli. This inhibition can be relieved by adding lactose or isopropyl-β-D-thiogalactopyranoside (IPTG).
   1229..1250    +  protein_bind   CAP binding site: CAP binding activates transcription in the presence of cAMP. E. coli catabolite activator protein
   1265..1295    +  promoter       lac promoter: promoter for the E. coli lac operon
   1303..1319    +  protein_bind   lac operator: The lac repressor binds to the lac operator to inhibit transcription in E. coli. This inhibition can be relieved by adding lactose or isopropyl-β-D-thiogalactopyranoside (IPTG). lac repressor encoded by lacI
   1364..1382    +  promoter       T3 promoter: promoter for bacteriophage T3 RNA polymerase
   1395..1435    +  misc_feature   MCS (fragment): pBluescript multiple cloning site
   4702..4725    -  misc_feature   CEN4 (fragment): S. cerevisiae CEN4 centromere
   5299..5315    +  CDS            SV40 NLS (fragment): nuclear localization signal of SV40 (simian virus 40) large T antigen
   5326..6288    +  CDS            birA: BIRA_ECOLI - Also known as bioR, dhbB. Experimental evidence at protein level: Swiss-Prot protein existence level 1. Acts both as a biotin--[acetyl-CoA-carboxylase] ligase and a biotin-operon repressor. In the presence of ATP, BirA activates biotin to form the BirA-biotinyl-5'-adenylate (BirA-bio-5'-AMP or holoBirA) complex. HoloBirA can either transfer the biotinyl moiety to the biotin carboxyl carrier protein (BCCP) subunit of acetyl-CoA carboxylase, or bind to the biotin operator site and inhibit transcription of the operon. From Escherichia coli (strain K12).
   6304..6353    +  CDS            T2A (fragment): 2A peptide from Thosea asigna virus capsid protein Eukaryotic ribosomes fail to insert a peptide bond between the Gly and Pro residues, yielding separate polypeptides.
   6364..7071    +  CDS            mCherry: mCherry is a basic (constitutively fluorescent) red fluorescent protein published in 2004, derived from Discosoma sp.. It is reported to be a very rapidly-maturing monomer with low acid sensitivity.
   7126..7247    -  polyA_signal   SV40 poly(A) signal: SV40 polyadenylation signal
   7270..7338    -  CDS            large T antigen (fragment): large T antigen from SV40 (simian virus 40)
   7569..7724    +  CDS            lacZα (fragment): LacZα fragment of β-galactosidase; lacZ fragment
   7729..8157    +  rep_origin     f1 ori (sequence partly withheld): f1 bacteriophage origin of replication; arrow indicates direction of (+) strand synthesis
   8210..8314    +  promoter       AmpR promoter: bla
   8315..182     +  CDS            AmpR (across the origin): β-lactamase; bla; confers resistance to ampicillin, carbenicillin, and related antibiotics
