[The description below was written by a language model from this plasmid's Addgene catalogue record and pLannotate feature annotations shown in this document.]
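Description:
pMT-ubb-NLS-BirA-2a-mCherry is an 8,993 bp Tol2 transposon plasmid for making transgenic zebrafish, built on the pMT backbone. The catalogue lists it as a bacterial expression vector, but bacteria serve only for propagation. A high-copy ColE1/pUC-type origin supports replication and a β-lactamase gene with its own promoter gives ampicillin selection. The backbone also shows pBluescript-style remnants, namely an f1 origin, lacZα and lac promoter/operator fragments, a T3 promoter and part of a multiple cloning site. The automated annotation does not mark the Tol2 arms or the ubiquitin promoter. By position, the promoter would lie in the large unannotated stretch upstream of the coding region. The short CEN4 hit in that stretch is probably a chance match.

The payload is a single open reading frame driven by the zebrafish ubiquitin (ubb) promoter, which was derived from a previously published plasmid and gives broad expression. It encodes E. coli biotin ligase BirA carrying an N-terminal 3x HA tag and an SV40 nuclear localization signal, then a Thosea asigna virus 2A peptide and mCherry, and it ends at an SV40 polyadenylation signal. Ribosomal skipping at the 2A sequence yields two separate proteins, nuclear HA-tagged BirA and free mCherry. The red fluorescence therefore reports which cells express the ligase.

According to the record, Tol2 sequences flank the cassette, so Tol2 transposase can integrate it into the genome. The associated publication describes a "biotagging" approach in zebrafish. In that setting this construct provides a ubiquitous nuclear BirA driver, presumably to biotinylate a target protein carrying a BirA acceptor tag expressed from a separate construct. This would allow specific cell populations to be isolated and their nuclear transcriptomes profiled.
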