Addgene plasmid #79886: pMT-ubb-NLS-BirA-2a-mCherry
Purpose: Ubiquitin promoter driving HA-tagged biotin ligase (BirA) with nuclear localization signal (NLS), a Thosea asigna virus peptide (2A), and mCherry protein; flanked by Tol2 sequences
Depositing lab: Tatjana Sauka-Spengler. Depositing organization: University of Oxford. Publication: Biotagging of Specific Cell Populations in Zebrafish Reveals Gene Regulatory Logic Encoded in the Nuclear Transcriptome. Trinh LA, Chong-Morrison V, Gavriouchkina D, Hochgreb-Hagele T, Senanayake U, Fraser SE, Sauka-Spengler T. Cell Rep. 2017 Apr 11;19(2):425-440. doi: 10.1016/j.celrep.2017.03.045. PubMed 28402863.
Backbone
  Vector backbone: pMT
  Backbone size w/o insert (bp): 6903
  Total vector size (bp): 8993
  Vector type: Bacterial Expression
Growth in bacteria
  Bacterial resistance: Ampicillin, 100 μg/mL
  Growth temperature: 37°C
  Growth strain: DH5alpha
  Copy number: High Copy
Gene/Insert
  Gene/Insert name: Biotin ligase (BirA) with nuclear localization signal (NLS), a Thosea asigna virus peptide (2A), and mCherry protein
  Species: D. rerio (zebrafish)
  Insert size (bp): 2090
  Promoter: Ubiquitin
  Tag / fusion protein: 3x HA (N terminal on insert)
  Cloning method: Gibson Cloning
  Sequencing primers: 5′ ACATGGGAGAAGTGCAAAACA; 3′ gcatgcgtttaaacccggg
Resource information
  A portion of this plasmid was derived from a plasmid made by: Ubiquitin promoter from Addgene plasmid 27320 (Mosimann et al., 2011)
Terms and licenses: Academic/Nonprofit Terms; Industry Terms: Not Available to Industry
How to cite: pMT-ubb-NLS-BirA-2a-mCherry was a gift from Tatjana Sauka-Spengler (Addgene plasmid # 79886 ; http://n2t.net/addgene:79886 ; RRID:Addgene_79886)
