>Addgene plasmid #79886 | pMT-ubb-NLS-BirA-2a-mCherry | addgene partial sequence | sequence record 157311 | pBluescript-SK 5'-tctagaactagtggatc-3'
CAAGAACCAGAGGTGTAAAGTACTTGAGTAATTTTACTTGATTACTGTACTTAAGTATTATTTTTGGGGA
TTTTTACTTTACTTGAGTACAATTAAAAATCAATACTTTTACTTTTACTTAATTACATTTTTTTAGAAAA
AAAAGTACTTTTTACTCCTTACAATTTTATTTACAGTCAAAAAGTACTTATTTTTTGGAGATCACTTGGG
CCCGGCTCGAGACCAGCAAAGTTCTAGAATTTGTCGAAACATTTATGTTATATATTTCCTGAAAAAAATT
CTGAGTAAGTTCTTAAGTGTTATTGCCAGCAACATAAACAACAGACGGCAAAATGAATAAATGATAACAA
AGCAGTAGGCTTAAATAAACCTAATTTTTATAGGCTGTTCTCTACAACCCTCAAACAGTGATTAGTTTTG
TACTTATAAACTTGCCCTTTCATTCATATTTCAAGAAAATTGGTTCAGAAGATCTGGATATTCTAGCAGT
TGTTCAAGCTCATGGAGGGATCAGTGACCTGATTCCACAATGACTAGGCCTAATCCAGAAATTAGATGAC
TGTCAACATAAAAAGGCACAGCACTCACTAGCTGCCCTATATATTTTATTATATTTTACATATATTATTT
TATTTATTTAGCTCTGAGTGCTGTACTTTCTGGTTAAAGAAAACTGCTTACAACAGCTAACCTGTACTAC
CTCAGGCTCAGGGAATTTGGAACAGGTTTGTCTGGTTTGTTTCTTTAACCATGCATGCTTGTTTTCAACT
ATGGCAACACAGTCACATGGGACATTACAGAAATGATTTGTCGATGACATGCGACTTTTCTTTAATAAAG
CGCAAAGATCCCAAAAAGCAAACTTTTAACAAAAATCATATAATTATATTTTCAATCCAGCTTTGTAGCA
ACTTTGTGCTGCTGTTCACTCA
