>Addgene plasmid #79886 | pMT-ubb-NLS-BirA-2a-mCherry | addgene partial sequence | sequence record 157313 | EBV-rev 5'-GTGGTTTGTCCAAACTCATC-3'
TCTGCTCGAAGCGGCCGGCCGCCCCGACTCTAGAGTCGCGGCCGCTTTACTTGTACAGCTCGTCCATGCC
GCCGGTGGAGTGGCGGCCCTCGGCGCGTTCGTACTGTTCCACGATGGTGTAGTCCTCGTTGTGGGAGGTG
ATGTCCAACTTGATGTTGACGTTGTAGGCGCCGGGCAGCTGCACGGGCTTCTTGGCCTTGTAGGTGGTCT
TGACCTCAGCGTCGTAGTGGCCGCCGTCCTTCAGCTTCAGCCTCTGCTTGATCTCGCCCTTCAGGGCGCC
GTCCTCGGGGTACATCCGCTCGGAGGAGGCCTCCCAGCCCATGGTCTTCTTCTGCATTACGGGGCCGTCG
GAGGGGAAGTTGGTGCCGCGCAGCTTCACTTTATAAATGAACTCGCCATCTTGGAGGGAGGAGTCCTGGG
TCACGGTCACCACGCCGCCGTCCTCGAAGTTCATCACGCGCTCCCACTTGAAGCCCTCGGGGAAGGACAG
CTTCAAGTAGTCGGGGATGTCGGCGGGGTGCTTCACGTAGGCCTTGGAGCCGTACATGAATTGAGGGGAC
AGGATGTCCCAGGCGAAGGGCAGGGGGCCACCCTTGGTCACTTTAAGCTTGGCGGTCTGGGTGCCCTCGT
AGGGGCGGCCCTCGCCCTCGCCCTCGATCTCGAACTCGTGGCCGTTCACGGAGCCCTCCATGTGCACCTT
GAAGCGCATGAACTCCTTGATGATGGCCATGTTATCCTCCTCGCCCTTCGACACCATACTTCCGGGCCCG
GGATTTTCCTCCACGTCCCCGCATGTTAGAAGACTTCCCCTGCCCTCTCCTGATCCGATATCTTTTTCTG
CACTACGCAGGGATATTTCACCGCCCATCCAGGGTTTTATTATTCCATCCTGCTCAAGTAATAAAGCCCC
CTGTTTGTCTATTCCGCGTGAAATGCCAAATATTTCTTTATCACCAATGATAAGTTTCACTGGGCGATTA
ATAAAATTA
