>Addgene plasmid #79886 | pMT-ubb-NLS-BirA-2a-mCherry | addgene partial sequence | sequence record 158579 | BirA-N 5'-GCTACACTACCGCCATCCAG-3'
CATTAAGTAACTGGATAGGCTCAGGCAGGCTGTATCCTTTTCCCGGAACGGTAAAGACATCAACGCCCCA
GTCACGCAGTGTCTGAATGTGTTTATTAATAGCCGCCCGGCTCATTCCCAGCGTTTCACCCAACTGCTCG
CCAGAGTGAAATTCACCGTTCGCTAACAGGGCAATCAATTTCAGTGGCACGGTGTTATCCTTCATAGATC
GTACTTTTCTCTTCTTTTTTGGAGGAGATCTGCCTGGAAGTGAGGCATAGTCGGGCACATCGTAACCCGG
GAGGCTAGCATAATCAGGAACATCATATCCGGGCAAACTTGCGTAATCTGGGACGTCATAGGTGGCCATC
CATGGTGGCGGATCCCTGTAAACAAATTCAAAGTAAGATTAGCAATCACACATTTCCATTTAAAAAATAC
TACAATGTTCTAGCCAATAATGTATGTTTTGCACTTCTCCCATGTTAAACGAGATAGTTCACCCGAAAAT
GAAATTTTACTTTGCATTTGGTCACCCTTAAATGTTACAAACCTTTAAAATAATAGAAAACTATTGACTA
TACTTGTAGAGAAAAATAAATACTATCCAAAACAATGGCTGACAGTGGACTATAGAATGCATTTTACCTG
CAGCAAAATTGTCCAAATGATCCTATATGAAAATTTAGGGTCTTACCTAGTGAAATGATAGCTCATTTTG
CACAAGCTCTGAGATTTGGCTTTGTGCATCATGAAATCTAATTATGTCATGCATTTCCAAAGCATTGGCC
ATTTTAAACAAACTGCACATCTGTGCAGTTTACATTGTTTTAAAATAAAAAATAAAAAATTAAGAAATAA
AGAATAATAATGTTCCACAACATTACATTAGGTAGCAGATTGGCAGAGAACCAAAGGGTGGGGCCAGTAA
GGAAGGACTTCTACACAGTAAGGAAACGCTGAAATTCAACTTAATCACTCAGTCATTTAAAAATAAATAC
TTTTATTTTTTTTAT
